Addgene plasmid #195569: dpYPQ230-D156R-ABE8
Purpose: dLbCas12a-D156R based adenine base editor, ecTadA8e fused to the N terminal of dLbCas12a-D156R with the linker of (GSAGSAAGSGEF)x3
Depositing lab: Yiping Qi. Depositing organization: University of Maryland, College Park. Publication: CRISPR-Cas12a base editors confer efficient multiplexed genome editing in rice. Cheng Y, Zhang Y, Li G, Fang H, Sretenovic S, Fan A, Li J, Xu J, Que Q, Qi Y. Plant Commun. 2023 Apr 13:100601. doi: 10.1016/j.xplc.2023.100601. PubMed 37060177.
Backbone
  Vector backbone: pYPQ167
  Vector type: Plant Expression, CRISPR ; Gateway compatible ecTadA8e-(GSAGSAAGSGEF)x3-dLbCas12a-D156R entry clone
Growth in bacteria
  Bacterial resistance: Spectinomycin, 50 μg/mL
  Growth temperature: 37°C
  Growth strain: DH5alpha
  Copy number: High Copy
Gene/Insert
  Gene/Insert name: ecTadA8e-(GSAGSAAGSGEF)x3-dLbCas12a-D156R
  Tag / fusion protein: 5' and 3' NLS
Terms and licenses: Academic/Nonprofit Terms; Industry Terms: Not Available to Industry
How to cite: dpYPQ230-D156R-ABE8 was a gift from Yiping Qi (Addgene plasmid # 195569 ; http://n2t.net/addgene:195569 ; RRID:Addgene_195569)
