[The description below was written by a language model from this plasmid's Addgene catalogue record and pLannotate feature annotations shown in this document.]
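Description:
dpYPQ230-D156R-ABE8 is a Gateway-compatible entry clone built on the pYPQ167 backbone. It carries a Cas12a-derived adenine base editor intended for plant genome engineering. It is maintained in E. coli as a high-copy plasmid through a ColE1/pUC-type origin and selected with spectinomycin through the aadA (SmR) aminoglycoside adenylyltransferase gene. The annotated fragments of a class 1 integron Pc promoter, a gentamicin acetyltransferase gene, lacI and lacZα appear to be backbone remnants rather than functional parts. rrnB T1 and T2 terminators lie upstream of the cloning region, where they would insulate it from read-through transcription in bacteria.

The insert encodes ecTadA8e, an evolved E. coli tRNA adenosine deaminase. It is fused through three repeats of a GSAGSAAGSGEF linker to the N-terminus of nuclease-dead LbCas12a carrying the D156R substitution, with nuclear localization signals at both ends. The feature table annotates only the tadA portion. The long unannotated stretch between it and the NOS terminator presumably holds the linker, dLbCas12a-D156R and the NLS sequences described in the catalogue entry.

The coding sequence and its NOS terminator/poly(A) signal are flanked by attL1 and attR5 sites. No plant promoter is annotated within the cassette, which suggests that expression depends on a promoter supplied by the destination vector. The att sites allow the cassette to be combined by a multisite LR reaction with a compatible second entry clone, presumably one carrying the crRNA expression unit, in a plant destination vector. Guided by crRNAs, the fusion deaminates adenines at target sites to produce A-to-G conversions without double-strand breaks. The associated work applied such editors to multiplexed base editing in rice.
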