Features (pLannotate 1.2.2; 13 found; start..end, strand, type, name):
     96..119     +  promoter       Pc promoter (fragment): intI1 (promoter lies within the coding sequence); class 1 integron promoter
    295..351     +  CDS            GmR (fragment): gentamycin acetyltransferase; aacC1; confers resistance to gentamycin
    358..1149    +  CDS            SmR: aminoglycoside adenylyltransferase (Murphy, 1985); aadA; confers resistance to spectinomycin and streptomycin
   1242..1830    +  rep_origin     ori: high-copy-number ColE1/pMB1/pBR322/pUC origin of replication
   2013..2105    +  CDS            lacI (fragment): lac repressor; lacI; The lac repressor binds to the lac operator to inhibit transcription in E. coli. This inhibition can be relieved by adding lactose or isopropyl-β-D-thiogalactopyranoside (IPTG).
   2160..2187    -  terminator     rrnB T2 terminator: transcription terminator T2 from the E. coli rrnB gene
   2319..2362    +  terminator     rrnB T1 terminator: Escherichia coli rrnB; transcription terminator T1 from the E. coli rrnB gene
   2409..2445    -  CDS            lacZα (fragment): LacZα fragment of β-galactosidase; lacZ fragment
   2461..2560    +  protein_bind   attL1: mutant version of attL; recombination site for the Gateway® LR reaction LR Clonase™
   2621..3112    +  CDS            tadA: TADA_ECOLI - Also known as yfhC. Experimental evidence at protein level: Swiss-Prot protein existence level 1. Catalyzes the deamination of adenosine to inosine at the wobble position 34 of tRNA(Arg2). Essential for cell viability. From Escherichia coli (strain K12).
   7040..7292    +  terminator     NOS terminator: nopaline synthase terminator and poly(A) signal
   7337..7460    +  protein_bind   attR5: mutant version of attR; recombination site for the Gateway® LR reaction LR Clonase™
   7478..7496    -  promoter       T7 promoter: promoter for bacteriophage T7 RNA polymerase
>Addgene plasmid #195569 | dpYPQ230-D156R-ABE8 | addgene full sequence | sequence record 392989 | Addgene NGS Result
TGGACCAGCCAGGACAGAAATGCCTCGACTTCGCTGCTACCCAAGGTTGCCGGGTGACGCACACCGTGGA
AACGGATGAAGGCACGAACCCAGTGGACATAAGCCTGTTCGGTTCGTAAGCTGTAATGCAAGTAGCGTAT
GCGCTCACGCAACTGGTCCAGAACCTTGACCGAACGCAGCGGTGGTAACGGCGCAGTGGCGGTTTTCATG
GCTTGTTATGACTGTTTTTTTGGGGTACAGTCTATGCCTCGGGCATCCAAGCAGCAAGCGCGTTACGCCG
TGGGTCGATGTTTGATGTTATGGAGCAGCAACGATGTTACGCAGCAGGGCAGTCGCCCTAAAACAAAGTT
AAACATTATGAGGGAAGCGGTGATCGCCGAAGTATCGACTCAACTATCAGAGGTAGTTGGCGTCATCGAG
CGCCATCTCGAACCGACGTTGCTGGCCGTACATTTGTACGGCTCCGCAGTGGATGGCGGCCTGAAGCCAC
ACAGTGATATTGATTTGCTGGTTACGGTGACCGTAAGGCTTGATGAAACAACGCGGCGAGCTTTGATCAA
CGACCTTTTGGAAACTTCGGCTTCCCCTGGAGAGAGCGAGATTCTCCGCGCTGTAGAAGTCACCATTGTT
GTGCACGACGACATCATTCCGTGGCGTTATCCAGCTAAGCGCGAACTGCAATTTGGAGAATGGCAGCGCA
ATGACATTCTTGCAGGTATCTTCGAGCCAGCCACGATCGACATTGATCTGGCTATCTTGCTGACAAAAGC
AAGAGAACATAGCGTTGCCTTGGTAGGTCCAGCGGCGGAGGAACTCTTTGATCCGGTTCCTGAACAGGAT
CTATTTGAGGCGCTAAATGAAACCTTAACGCTATGGAACTCGCCGCCCGACTGGGCTGGCGATGAGCGAA
ATGTAGTGCTTACGTTGTCCCGCATTTGGTACAGCGCAGTAACCGGCAAAATCGCGCCGAAGGATGTCGC
TGCCGACTGGGCAATGGAGCGCCTGCCGGCCCAGTATCAGCCCGTCATACTTGAAGCTAGACAGGCTTAT
CTTGGACAAGAAGAAGATCGCTTGGCCTCGCGCGCAGATCAGTTGGAAGAATTTGTCCACTACGTGAAAG
GCGAGATCACCAAGGTAGTCGGCAAATAACCCTCGAGCCACCCATGACCAAAATCCCTTAACGTGAGTTA
CGCGTCGTTCCACTGAGCGTCAGACCCCGTAGAAAAGATCAAAGGATCTTCTTGAGATCCTTTTTTTCTG
CGCGTAATCTGCTGCTTGCAAACAAAAAAACCACCGCTACCAGCGGTGGTTTGTTTGCCGGATCAAGAGC
TACCAACTCTTTTTCCGAAGGTAACTGGCTTCAGCAGAGCGCAGATACCAAATACTGTTCTTCTAGTGTA
GCCGTAGTTAGGCCACCACTTCAAGAACTCTGTAGCACCGCCTACATACCTCGCTCTGCTAATCCTGTTA
CCAGTGGCTGCTGCCAGTGGCGATAAGTCGTGTCTTACCGGGTTGGACTCAAGACGATAGTTACCGGATA
AGGCGCAGCGGTCGGGCTGAACGGGGGGTTCGTGCACACAGCCCAGCTTGGAGCGAACGACCTACACCGA
ACTGAGATACCTACAGCGTGAGCTATGAGAAAGCGCCACGCTTCCCGAAGGGAGAAAGGCGGACAGGTAT
CCGGTAAGCGGCAGGGTCGGAACAGGAGAGCGCACGAGGGAGCTTCCAGGGGGAAACGCCTGGTATCTTT
ATAGTCCTGTCGGGTTTCGCCACCTCTGACTTGAGCGTCGATTTTTGTGATGCTCGTCAGGGGGGCGGAG
CCTATGGAAAAACGCCAGCAACGCGGCCTTTTTACGGTTCCTGGCCTTTTGCTGGCCTTTTGCTCACATG
TTCTTTCCTGCGTTATCCCCTGATTCTGTGGATAACCGTATTACCGCCTTTGAGTGAGCTGATACCGCTC
GCCGCAGCCGAACGACCGAGCGCAGCGAGTCAGTGAGCGAGGAAGCGGAAGAGCGCCCAATACGCAAACC
GCCTCTCCCCGCGCGTTGGCCGATTCATTAATGCAGCTGGCACGACAGGTTTCCCGACTGGAAAGCGGGC
AGTGAGCGCAACGCAATTAATACGCGTACCGCGAGCCAGGAAGAGTTTGTAGAAACGCAAAAAGGCCATC
CGTCAGGATGGCCTTCTGCTTAGTTTGATGCCTGGCAGTTTATGGCGGGCGTCCTGCCCGCCACCCTCCG
GGCCGTTGCTTCACAACGTTCAAATCCGCTCCCGGCGGATTTGTCCTACTCAGGAGAGCGTTCACCGACA
AACAACAGATAAAACGAAAGGCCCAGTCTTCCGACTGAGCCTTTCGTTTTATTTGATGCCTGGCAGTTCC
CTACTCTCGCGTTAACGCTTGCATGGATGTTTTCCCAGTCACGACGTTGTAAAACGACGGCCAGTCTTAA
GCTCGGGCCCCAAATAATGATTTTATTTTGACTGATAGTGACCTGTTCGTTGCAACAAATTGATGAGCAA
TGCTTTTTTATAATGCCAACTTTGTACAAAAAAGCAGGCTCCGATGAAACGGACAGCCGACGGAAGCGAG
TTCGAGTCACCAAAGAAGAAGCGGAAAGTCTCTGAGGTGGAGTTTTCCCACGAGTACTGGATGAGACATG
CCCTGACCCTGGCCAAGAGGGCACGGGATGAGAGGGAGGTGCCTGTGGGAGCCGTGCTGGTGCTGAACAA
TAGAGTGATCGGCGAGGGCTGGAACAGAGCCATCGGCCTGCACGACCCAACAGCCCATGCCGAAATTATG
GCCCTGAGACAGGGCGGCCTGGTCATGCAGAACTACAGACTGATTGACGCCACCCTGTACGTGACATTCG
AGCCTTGCGTGATGTGCGCCGGCGCCATGATCCACTCTAGGATCGGCCGCGTGGTGTTTGGCGTGAGGAA
CTCAAAAAGAGGCGCCGCAGGCTCCCTGATGAACGTGCTGAACTACCCCGGCATGAATCACCGCGTCGAA
ATTACCGAGGGAATCCTGGCAGATGAATGTGCCGCCCTGCTGTGCGATTTCTATCGGATGCCTAGACAGG
TGTTCAATGCTCAGAAGAAGGCCCAGAGCTCCATCAACGGAAGTGCTGGCTCTGCTGCGGGTTCGGGTGA
ATTTGGTTCTGCGGGATCGGCGGCAGGGAGTGGGGAGTTTGGTTCAGCTGGGTCAGCGGCCGGCTCGGGT
GAATTCACCATGGCTCCTAAGAAGAAGCGGAAGGTTGGTATTCACGGGGTGCCTGCGGCTTCAAAGCTCG
AGAAATTCACCAACTGTTATTCGTTGAGCAAAACACTGCGGTTTAAAGCGATTCCAGTCGGCAAGACTCA
AGAGAATATAGACAATAAGCGGCTGTTGGTGGAAGATGAAAAGCGCGCGGAAGACTACAAAGGGGTGAAG
AAGTTGTTGGACAGATACTACCTCTCTTTTATCAATGATGTCTTGCACTCAATCAAATTGAAGAATCTGA
ACAACTACATCTCCCTCTTCAGAAAGAAAACAAGGACAGAAAAGGAGAATAAGGAACTTGAAAATTTGGA
GATCAATCTGAGGAAAGAGATCGCGAAAGCCTTTAAAGGCAACGAAGGATACAAAAGTCTGTTCAAGAAG
GATATAATTGAGACAATTTTGCCAGAGTTCCTCGATGACAAGGACGAGATTGCGCTGGTCAATTCGTTCA
ACGGATTCACAACAGCATTCACAGGCTTCTTTCGCAATCGGGAAAATATGTTCTCTGAGGAGGCAAAGTC
CACTTCTATTGCGTTCAGGTGTATCAATGAGAATCTCACTAGGTACATTTCCAACATGGATATCTTTGAG
AAGGTTGACGCAATTTTTGACAAGCACGAAGTTCAGGAGATTAAGGAGAAGATCCTCAATTCCGATTATG
ACGTTGAGGACTTCTTCGAAGGTGAGTTTTTTAATTTCGTGCTCACTCAAGAGGGTATCGACGTGTATAA
TGCGATCATCGGTGGGTTCGTGACTGAGTCCGGTGAAAAGATTAAGGGATTGAACGAGTATATCAACCTT
TACAACCAAAAGACGAAACAGAAGCTGCCAAAGTTCAAGCCTCTTTACAAACAGGTTCTTTCAGACCGCG
AGTCACTCTCGTTCTATGGGGAGGGCTACACTTCGGATGAGGAAGTCCTGGAGGTGTTCAGGAATACTCT
CAATAAGAATTCGGAGATTTTCTCTTCTATAAAAAAACTGGAAAAGTTGTTTAAGAATTTTGACGAATAC
TCTAGCGCCGGCATATTTGTGAAAAACGGCCCGGCCATATCAACGATAAGTAAAGATATCTTCGGCGAAT
GGAACGTGATCAGAGACAAATGGAACGCGGAGTATGACGATATTCACCTGAAGAAGAAGGCTGTCGTAAC
GGAGAAGTACGAGGATGATCGCAGGAAAAGCTTCAAAAAGATCGGAAGTTTCAGCCTGGAACAGTTGCAG
GAGTATGCTGACGCCGATCTTAGCGTCGTCGAGAAGTTGAAGGAGATAATCATCCAAAAGGTCGACGAGA
TATATAAAGTCTATGGATCAAGTGAAAAACTGTTCGACGCCGACTTCGTTTTGGAGAAGTCCCTGAAGAA
GAACGACGCTGTTGTTGCCATTATGAAGGATCTGCTCGACAGCGTGAAGAGTTTCGAGAACTATATTAAG
GCTTTTTTCGGGGAGGGGAAGGAGACTAACAGAGATGAGTCCTTCTACGGAGACTTCGTCCTCGCGTACG
ATATACTCCTTAAGGTAGACCACATCTACGACGCAATCAGAAATTACGTGACACAAAAGCCGTACAGCAA
GGACAAGTTCAAACTCTACTTCCAGAACCCCCAGTTCATGGGCGGCTGGGACAAGGACAAGGAAACGGAT
TACAGGGCTACGATCCTGAGGTATGGTTCAAAATACTACTTGGCGATTATGGACAAGAAGTACGCCAAGT
GTCTCCAGAAGATTGACAAAGACGATGTCAATGGCAATTATGAGAAGATCAACTACAAGCTGCTTCCGGG
TCCGAACAAGATGCTCCCAAAGGTTTTCTTCAGCAAGAAATGGATGGCCTACTATAACCCAAGCGAGGAC
ATCCAGAAGATTTATAAGAACGGTACGTTCAAGAAGGGCGACATGTTCAATCTTAACGACTGTCACAAGC
TGATCGACTTCTTCAAAGACTCAATTAGCCGGTACCCAAAGTGGTCTAACGCCTATGACTTCAACTTTTC
GGAAACCGAGAAGTACAAGGATATAGCCGGATTTTATAGAGAGGTGGAAGAGCAGGGCTACAAGGTGTCA
TTCGAGTCCGCCAGCAAGAAGGAAGTGGACAAGCTCGTGGAAGAGGGTAAGCTCTACATGTTCCAGATTT
ATAATAAAGACTTTAGCGATAAGAGCCACGGGACACCTAATCTCCACACAATGTATTTCAAGCTGCTCTT
CGACGAGAATAACCACGGCCAAATCAGGTTGTCAGGAGGGGCTGAACTCTTCATGCGGCGCGCTAGCCTT
AAGAAGGAGGAGCTTGTAGTCCACCCTGCGAATAGTCCAATTGCGAATAAGAACCCGGACAATCCTAAAA
AGACTACAACATTGAGCTACGACGTGTACAAGGATAAGAGGTTTTCCGAGGATCAGTACGAGCTCCACAT
CCCGATTGCGATCAACAAGTGCCCAAAGAATATTTTCAAGATAAACACAGAGGTGCGTGTACTCCTGAAG
CATGACGACAATCCTTACGTCATTGGGATTGCCCGGGGCGAGAGGAACCTCCTCTATATTGTGGTGGTGG
ACGGGAAGGGGAACATAGTCGAACAGTACTCCCTTAACGAAATAATTAACAATTTCAACGGCATCCGTAT
CAAGACCGACTACCATTCGTTGCTGGACAAGAAGGAGAAGGAGAGATTTGAGGCGCGGCAAAATTGGACA
AGTATCGAGAACATCAAGGAACTCAAAGCAGGTTATATCTCTCAAGTTGTGCATAAGATATGCGAGCTGG
TTGAGAAGTATGACGCAGTGATCGCTCTTGAGGACCTCAACTCGGGCTTTAAGAATTCTAGAGTTAAAGT
GGAGAAGCAGGTCTATCAAAAGTTCGAGAAGATGCTTATAGATAAGCTCAACTACATGGTCGATAAGAAA
TCGAACCCATGTGCCACCGGCGGCGCACTCAAAGGTTACCAAATAACAAACAAATTCGAGTCCTTCAAAT
CGATGAGTACTCAGAATGGGTTCATATTTTATATACCGGCGTGGCTTACGTCTAAGATCGACCCGTCAAC
TGGTTTTGTCAACCTGTTGAAGACGAAATACACGTCCATTGCCGATTCGAAAAAGTTCATATCTAGTTTT
GATCGTATTATGTACGTCCCAGAGGAAGATCTTTTCGAGTTTGCTCTCGACTACAAAAACTTTTCGCGGA
CCGATGCGGATTACATTAAAAAATGGAAACTCTATTCGTACGGCAACAGAATCAGGATTTTTCGCAACCC
TAAGAAGAATAACGTCTTTGATTGGGAGGAAGTTTGCTTGACTAGCGCGTACAAGGAGCTCTTTAATAAG
TATGGCATTAACTACCAACAGGGTGATATCAGAGCACTGCTTTGCGAACAATCTGACAAGGCTTTCTACT
CATCCTTCATGGCTTTGATGAGCCTGATGCTCCAGATGAGAAATTCAATTACAGGCAGAACCGACGTGGA
TTTCTTGATCTCCCCGGTTAAAAATTCTGATGGCATCTTTTACGATAGCAGGAACTATGAAGCGCAAGAG
AATGCGATTCTGCCAAAAAATGCAGACGCCAACGGTGCCTATAACATCGCCAGGAAAGTCCTGTGGGCGA
TCGGCCAGTTCAAAAAGGCCGAAGACGAAAAATTGGACAAGGTCAAAATCGCTATCAGCAACAAAGAGTG
GCTGGAGTATGCTCAGACATCCGTAAAGCATAAGCGTCCTGCTGCCACCAAAAAGGCCGGACAGGCTAAG
AAAAAGAAGTGAGACGACTAGTGGCGGCCGCCGACGTCCGATCGTTCAAACATTTGGCAATAAAGTTTCT
TAAGATTGAATCCTGTTGCCGGTCTTGCGATGATTATCATATAATTTCTGTTGAATTACGTTAAGCATGT
AATAATTAACATGTAATGCATGACGTTATTTATGAGATGGGTTTTTATGATTAGAGTCCCGCAATTATAC
ATTTAATACGCGATAGAAAACAAAATATAGCGCGCAAACTAGGATAAATTATCGCGCGCGGTGTCATCTA
TGTTACTAGATCGGGAATTGATCCCCCCTCGACAGCTTCCGGAAAGGGCGAATTCGCAACTTTGTATACA
AAAGTTGAACGAGAAACGTAAAATGATATAAATATCAATATATTAAATTAGATTTTGCATAAAAAACAGA
CTACATAATACTGTAAAACACAACATATCCAGTCACTATGCCATCCAGCTGATATCCCCTATAGTGAGTC
GTATTACATGGTCATAGCTGTTTCCTGGCAGCTCTGGCCCGTGTCTCAAAATCTCTGATGTTACATTGCA
CAAGATAAAAATATATCATCATGCCTCCTC
